>Addgene plasmid #134221 | pKM672 | addgene full sequence | sequence record 271980 | Addgene NGS Result
TCATAACAAGCCATGAAAACCGCCACTGCGCCGTTACCACCGCTGCGTTCGGTCAAGGTTCTGGACCAGT
TGCGTGAGCGCATACGCTACTTGCATTACAGTTTACGAACCGAACAGGCTTATGTCAACTGGGTTCGTGC
CTTCATCCGTTTCCACGGTGTGCGTCACCCGGCAACCTTGGGCAGCAGCGAAGTCGCCATAACTTCGTAT
AGCATACATTATACGAAGTTATCTGTAACTATAACGGTCCTAAGGTAGCGAGTTTAAACACTAGTATCGA
TTCGCGACCTACTCCGGAATATTAATAGATCATGGAGATAATTAAAATGATAACCATCTCGCAAATAAAT
AAGTATTTTACTGTTTTCGTAACAGTTTTGTAATAAAAAAACCTATAAATATTCCGGATTATTCATACCG
TCCCACCATCGGGCGCGGATCTATGTCCCCTATACTAGGTTATTGGAAAATTAAGGGCCTTGTGCAACCC
ACTCGACTTCTTTTGGAATATCTTGAAGAAAAATATGAAGAGCATTTGTATGAGCGCGATGAAGGTGATA
AATGGCGAAACAAAAAGTTTGAATTGGGTTTGGAGTTTCCCAATCTTCCTTATTATATTGATGGTGATGT
TAAATTAACACAGTCTATGGCCATCATACGTTATATAGCTGACAAGCACAACATGTTGGGTGGTTGTCCA
AAAGAGCGTGCAGAGATTTCAATGCTTGAAGGAGCGGTTTTGGATATTAGATACGGTGTTTCGAGAATTG
CATATAGTAAAGACTTTGAAACTCTCAAAGTTGATTTTCTTAGCAAGCTACCTGAAATGCTGAAAATGTT
CGAAGATCGTTTATGTCATAAAACATATTTAAATGGTGATCATGTAACCCATCCTGACTTCATGTTGTAT
GACGCTCTTGATGTTGTTTTATACATGGACCCAATGTGCCTGGATGCGTTCCCAAAATTAGTTTGTTTTA
AAAAACGTATTGAAGCTATCCCACAAATTGATAAGTACTTGAAATCCAGCAAGTATATAGCATGGCCTTT
GCAGGGCTGGCAAGCCACGTTTGGTGGTGGCGACCATCCTCCAAAATCGGATCTGGAAGTTCTGTTCCAG
GGGCCCCTGGGATCCATGGCAGCAAGTGGTCTGGATCACCTGAAAAACGGCTATCGTCGTCGCTTCTGTC
GCCCAAGTCGTGCTCGTGACATTAACACCGAACAGGGCCAGAATGTGCTGGAAATCCTGCAGGACTGCTT
TGAAGAGAAAAGCCTGGCGAACGATTTTAGCACCAATTCCACAAAAAGTGTGCCGAATAGTACCCGTAAA
ATCAAAGACACGTGTATCCAGTCTCCGTCCAAAGAATGCCAAAAAAGCCACCCGAAAAGTGTACCAGTGA
GTAGCAAAAAAAAAGAGGCCTCGCTGCAATTTGTTGTCGAACCGAGCGAAGCAACCAACCGTAGTGTTCA
AGCCCATGAAGTTCATCAGAAAATCCTGGCGACGGATGTTTCAAGCAAAAACACCCCGGACTCCAAAAAA
ATCAGCAGCCGTAACATTAATGACCACCACTCTGAAGCGGATGAAGAGTTCTATCTGAGCGTGGGTTCTC
CTAGCGTTCTGCTGGACGCCAAAACCTCTGTTAGCCAAAACGTGATTCCGAGTAGCGCCAAAAAACGTGA
GACATATACCTTCGAGAATAGCGTCAACATGCTGCCGTCATCAACAGAAGTGTCGGTCAAAACGAAAAAA
CGCCTGAATTTCGATGACAAAGTGATGCTGAAAAAAATCGAGATCGATAATAAAGTCTCTGACGAGGAGG
ATAAAACCTCTGAAGGACAGGAGCGTAAACCTTCTGGTTCATCTCAGAACCGTATCCGTGATAGCGAATA
TGAGATTCAACGTCAGGCCAAAAAATCCTTTAGCACGCTGTTTCTGGAGACAGTGAAACGTAAAAGCGAG
TCTAGCCCGATTGTTCGTCACGCCGCTACAGCACCTCCACACAGTTGTCCACCGGATGATACCAAACTAA
TCGAAGACGAATTCATCATTGACGAGAGCGACCAGTCATTTGCCAGTCGTTCTTGGATTACCATTCCTCG
TAAAGCCGGTTCACTGAAACAACGTACCATTAGCCCGGCAGAATCAACAGCACTGTTCCAAGGCCGTAAA
AGTCGTGAAAAACACCACAATATCCTGCCGAAAACACTGGCCAACGATAAACACAGCCACAAACCACACC
CGGTCGAGACAAGTCAACCATCAGACAAAACCGTACTGGACACCTCTTATGCCCTGATTGACGAGACAGT
CAACAACTATCGTAGTACCAAATATGAAATGTATAGTAAAAATGCCGAAAAACCGAGTCGTAGCAAACGT
ACCATCAAACAAAAACAGCGCCGTAAATTCATGGCAAAACCGGCCGAAGAACAGCTGGATGTTGGGCAGA
GCAAAGATGAGAACATTCACACGTCCCATATTACCCAAGACGAGTTTCAGCGTAACAGTGACCGTAACAT
GGAAGAACACGAAGAAATGGGCAACGATTGTGTGTCGAAAAAACAAATGCCGCCGGTGGGTTCAAAAAAA
TCGAGTACCCGTAAAGACAAAGAAGAGAGCAAAAAAAAACGCTTTAGCAGTGAGTCCAAAAACAAACTGG
TGCCGTGAGTCGACGAGCTCACTTGTCGCGGCCGCTTTCGAATCTAGAGCCTGCAGTCTCGACAAGCTTG
TCGAGAAGTACTAGAGGATCATAATCAGCCATACCACATTTGTAGAGGTTTTACTTGCTTTAAAAAACCT
CCCACACCTCCCCCTGAACCTGAAACATAAAATGAATGCAATTGTTGTTGTTAACTTGTTTATTGCAGCT
TATAATGGTTACAAATAAAGCAATAGCATCACAAATTTCACAAATAAAGCATTTTTTTCACTGCATTCTA
GTTGTGGTTTGTCCAAACTCATCAATGTATCTTATCATGTCTGGATCTGATCACTGCTTGAGCCTAGAAG
ATCCGGCTGCTAACAAAGCCCGAAAGGAAGCTGAGTTGGCTGCTGCCACCGCTGAGCAATAACTATCATA
ACCCCTAGGGTATACCCATCTAATTGGAACCAGATAAGTGAAATCTAGTTCCAAACTATTTTGTCATTTT
TAATTTTCGTATTAGCTTACGACGCTACACCCAGTTCCCATCTATTTTGTCACTCTTCCCTAAATAATCC
TTAAAAACTCCATTTCCACCCCTCCCAGTTCCCAACTATTTTGTCCGCCCACAACCGGTTGACTTGGGTC
AACTGTCAGACCAAGTTTACTCATATATACTTTAGATTGATTTAAAACTTCATTTTTAATTTAAAAGGAT
CTAGGTGAAGATCCTTTTTGATAATCTCATGACCAAAATCCCTTAACGTGAGTTTTCGTTCCACTGAGCG
TCAGACCCCGTAGAAAAGATCAAAGGATCTTCTTGAGATCCTTTTTTTCTGCGCGTAATCTGCTGCTTGC
AAACAAAAAAACCACCGCTACCAGCGGTGGTTTGTTTGCCGGATCAAGAGCTACCAACTCTTTTTCCGAA
GGTAACTGGCTTCAGCAGAGCGCAGATACCAAATACTGTTCTTCTAGTGTAGCCGTAGTTAGGCCACCAC
TTCAAGAACTCTGTAGCACCGCCTACATACCTCGCTCTGCTAATCCTGTTACCAGTGGCTGCTGCCAGTG
GCGATAAGTCGTGTCTTACCGGGTTGGACTCAAGACGATAGTTACCGGATAAGGCGCAGCGGTCGGGCTG
AACGGGGGGTTCGTGCACACAGCCCAGCTTGGAGCGAACGACCTACACCGAACTGAGATACCTACAGCGT
GAGCTATGAGAAAGCGCCACGCTTCCCGAAGGGAGAAAGGCGGACAGGTATCCGGTAAGCGGCAGGGTCG
GAACAGGAGAGCGCACGAGGGAGCTTCCAGGGGGAAACGCCTGGTATCTTTATAGTCCTGTCGGGTTTCG
CCACCTCTGACTTGAGCGTCGATTTTTGTGATGCTCGTCAGGGGGGCGGAGCCTATGGAAAAACGCCAGC
AACGCGGCCTTTTTACGGTTCCTGGCCTTTTGCTGGCCTTTTGCTCACATGTTCTTTCCTGCGTTATCCC
CTGATTGACTTGGGTCGCTCTTCCTGTGGATGCGCAGATGCCCTGCGTAAGCGGGTGTGGGCGGACAATA
AAGTCTTAAACTGAACAAAATAGATCTAAACTATGACAATAAAGTCTTAAACTAGACAGAATAGTTGTAA
ACTGAAATCAGTCCAGTTATGCTGTGAAAAAGCATACTGGACTTTTGTTATGGCTAAAGCAAACTCTTCA
TTTTCTGAAGTGCAAATTGCCCGTCGTATTAAAGAGGGGCGTGGCCAAGGGCATGTAAAGACTATATTCG
CGGCGTTGTGACAATTTACCGAACAACTCCGCGGCCGGGAAGCCGATCTCGGCTTGAACGAATTGTTAGG
TGGCGGTACTTGGGTCGATATCAAAGTGCATCACTTCTTCCCGTATGCCCAACTTTGTATAGAGAGCCAC
TGCGGGATCGTCACCGTAATCTGCTTGCACGTAGATCACATAAGCACCAAGCGCGTTGGCCTCATGCTTG
AGGAGATTGATGAGCGCGGTGGCAATGCCCTGCCTCCGGTGCTCGCCGGAGACTGCGAGATCATAGATAT
AGATCTCACTACGCGGCTGCTCAAACTTGGGCAGAACGTAAGCCGCGAGAGCGCCAACAACCGCTTCTTG
GTCGAAGGCAGCAAGCGCGATGAATGTCTTACTACGGAGCAAGTTCCCGAGGTAATCGGAGTCCGGCTGA
TGTTGGGAGTAGGTGGCTACGTCTCCGAACTCACGACCGAAAAGATCAAGAGCAGCCCGCATGGATTTGA
CTTGGTCAGGGCCGAGCCTACATGTGCGAATGATGCCCATACTTGAGCCACCTAACTTTGTTTTAGGGCG
ACTGCCCTGCTGCGTAACATCGTTGCTGCTGCGTAACATCGTTGCTGCTCCATAACATCAAACATCGACC
CACGGCGTAACGCGCTTGCTGCTTGGATGCCCGAGGCATAGACTGTACAAAAAAACAG
Features (pLannotate 1.2.2; 12 found; start..end, strand, type, name):
    100..128     -  promoter       Pc promoter: intI1 (promoter lies within the coding sequence); class 1 integron promoter
    199..232     +  protein_bind   loxP: Cre-mediated recombination occurs in the 8-bp core sequence (GCATACAT). Cre recombinase
    309..400     +  promoter       polyhedrin promoter: polh from Autographa californica; promoter for the baculovirus polyhedrin gene
    443..1096    +  CDS            GST26_SCHJA: Experimental evidence at protein level: Swiss-Prot protein existence level 1. GST isoenzymes appear to play a central role in the parasite detoxification system. Other functions are also suspected including a role in increasing the solubility of haematin in the parasite gut. From Schistosoma japonicum (Blood fluke).
   1136..2683    +  CDS            CENPC (fragment): CENPC_HUMAN - Also known as CENPC1, ICEN7. Experimental evidence at protein level: Swiss-Prot protein existence level 1. Component of the CENPA-NAC (nucleosome-associated) complex, a complex that plays a central role in assembly of kinetochore proteins, mitotic progression and chromosome segregation. The CENPA-NAC complex recruits the CENPA-CAD (nucleosome distal) complex and may be involved in incorporation of newly synthesized CENPA into centromeres. CENPC recruits DNA methylation and DNMT3B to both centromeric and pericentromeric satellite repeats and regulates the histone code in these reg
   2747..2830    +  CDS            large T antigen (fragment): large T antigen from SV40 (simian virus 40)
   2853..2987    +  polyA_signal   SV40 poly(A) signal: SV40 polyadenylation signal
   3016..3065    +  CDS            SET1 (fragment): solubility-enhancement tag derived from T7 phage gene 10B
   3108..3273    -  mobile_element Tn7L: mini-Tn7 element (left end of the Tn7 transposon) Tn7
   3463..4051    +  rep_origin     ori: high-copy-number ColE1/pMB1/pBR322/pUC origin of replication
   4186..4409    -  mobile_element Tn7R: mini-Tn7 element (right end of the Tn7 transposon) Tn7
   4476..5009    -  CDS            GmR: gentamycin acetyltransferase; aacC1; confers resistance to gentamycin
