[The description below was written by a language model from this plasmid's Addgene catalogue record and pLannotate feature annotations shown in this document.]
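Description:
pKM672 is an insect-cell expression plasmid built on the pACEBac1 backbone, a MultiBac-type transfer vector used to generate recombinant baculoviruses. It is maintained in E. coli through a high-copy ColE1/pUC-type origin and selected with gentamicin, with the gentamicin acetyltransferase gene (aacC1) driven by a class 1 integron Pc promoter. The annotated full sequence is about 5.1 kb.

The payload is a fusion of Schistosoma japonicum glutathione S-transferase (GST) to an N-terminal fragment of human CENP-C (residues 1-509), an inner kinetochore protein involved in centromere assembly and chromosome segregation. The insert was cloned between BamHI and SalI sites. Expression is driven by the polyhedrin promoter from Autographa californica nucleopolyhedrovirus, a very strong late promoter active in infected insect cells, and transcripts are terminated by an SV40 polyadenylation signal. The short "large T antigen" annotation just upstream of that signal most likely reflects SV40-derived terminator sequence, and the short SET1 hit downstream looks like an incidental match; neither appears to be an intended coding element.

Tn7L and Tn7R mini-Tn7 ends are present. In this vector family they mediate Tn7 transposition of the expression cassette, together with the gentamicin marker, into a baculoviral bacmid carried in a suitable E. coli host. A single loxP site upstream of the polyhedrin promoter allows Cre-mediated fusion with compatible donor plasmids, which is how multi-gene constructs are assembled in this system. The record gives the purpose as baculovirus expression of CENP-C. The GST tag would permit glutathione-affinity purification or pull-down of the recombinant fragment, in keeping with work on protein interactions at the centromere-kinetochore interface.
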