Addgene plasmid #134221: pKM672
Purpose: Baculovirus expression of CENP-C
Depositing lab: Iain Cheeseman. Depositing organization: Whitehead Institute for Biomedical Research. Publication: The CENP-L-N Complex Forms a Critical Node in an Integrated Meshwork of Interactions at the Centromere-Kinetochore Interface. McKinley KL, Sekulic N, Guo LY, Tsinman T, Black BE, Cheeseman IM. Mol Cell. 2015 Dec 17;60(6):886-98. doi: 10.1016/j.molcel.2015.10.027. Epub 2015 Nov 19. PubMed 26698661.
Backbone
  Vector backbone: pACEBac1
  Vector type: Insect Expression
Growth in bacteria
  Bacterial resistance: Gentamicin, 10 μg/mL
  Growth temperature: 37°C
  Growth strain: DH5alpha
  Copy number: High Copy
Gene/Insert
  Gene/Insert name: GST-CENP-C 1-509
  Species: H. sapiens (human)
  Cloning method: Restriction Enzyme; 5′ cloning site BamHI (unknown if destroyed); 3′ cloning site SALI (unknown if destroyed)
Terms and licenses: Academic/Nonprofit Terms; Industry Terms: Not Available to Industry
How to cite: pKM672 was a gift from Iain Cheeseman (Addgene plasmid # 134221 ; http://n2t.net/addgene:134221 ; RRID:Addgene_134221)
